Addgene plasmid #125056: pKmK.T4
Purpose: Storage plasmid for K.marxianus terminator; type 4 part
Depositing lab: John Morrissey. Depositing organization: University College Cork. Publication: Biological Parts for Kluyveromyces marxianus Synthetic Biology. Rajkumar AS, Varela JA, Juergens H, Daran JG, Morrissey JP. Front Bioeng Biotechnol. 2019 May 7;7:97. doi: 10.3389/fbioe.2019.00097. eCollection 2019. PubMed 31134195.
Backbone
  Vector backbone: YTK001
  Backbone manufacturer: Dueber lab, UC Berkeley
  Backbone size w/o insert (bp): 1667
  Vector type: Yeast Expression, Synthetic Biology
Growth in bacteria
  Bacterial resistance: Chloramphenicol, 25 μg/mL
  Growth temperature: 37°C
  Growth strain: DH5alpha
  Copy number: High Copy
Gene/Insert
  Gene/Insert name: PDC1 terminator
  Insert size (bp): 250
  Cloning method: Restriction Enzyme; 5′ cloning site BsmBI (destroyed during cloning); 3′ cloning site BsmBI (destroyed during cloning)
  Sequencing primers: 5′ tttgctggccttttgctc; 3′ catctggatttgttcagaacg
Terms and licenses: Academic/Nonprofit Terms; Industry Terms: Not Available to Industry
Depositor comments: Contains the appropriate YTK-compatible Golden Gate overhangs for a type 4 part Please note that the minor differences between the Addgene NGS results and depositor's annotated sequence do not affect the plasmid function.
How to cite: pKmK.T4 was a gift from John Morrissey (Addgene plasmid # 125056 ; http://n2t.net/addgene:125056 ; RRID:Addgene_125056)
