[The description below was written by a language model from this plasmid's Addgene catalogue record, the feature table of its GenBank file and pLannotate feature annotations shown in this document.]
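Description:
pKmK.T4 is a small part-storage plasmid from a collection of standardized biological parts for synthetic biology in the yeast Kluyveromyces marxianus. It is built on the YTK001 part-entry backbone of the modular yeast toolkit (YTK) Golden Gate system. At about 1.9 kb, it contains little beyond what is needed for maintenance in E. coli. A high-copy ColE1/pUC-type origin drives replication. A chloramphenicol acetyltransferase (cat) gene, with its own promoter and a downstream phage lambda t0 terminator, provides chloramphenicol selection. No yeast origin, centromere or yeast selection marker is annotated, so although the plasmid is catalogued under yeast expression, it serves as a bacterial holding vector rather than as something propagated in yeast.

The payload is a 250 bp terminator from the PDC1 gene of K. marxianus strain CBS6556. It was inserted through BsmBI sites that were destroyed during cloning. The terminator is flanked by upstream and downstream BsaI sites, and the depositor states that the part carries the YTK-compatible overhangs of a type 4 part, the position assigned to terminators in that assembly standard. BsaI digestion in a Golden Gate reaction therefore releases the terminator for ordered ligation behind a coding sequence part, together with promoter and other parts, to build transcription units in a destination vector. The plasmid is thus a source of a native K. marxianus transcription terminator for building expression cassettes. The depositor's annotated sequence and the repository's sequencing result differ slightly, including by two bases in length, and these differences are noted as having no effect on function.
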