LOCUS       Exported 1917 bp ds-DNA circular SYN 21-OCT-2018
DEFINITION  synthetic circular DNA
ACCESSION   .
VERSION     .
KEYWORDS    .
SOURCE      synthetic DNA construct
  ORGANISM  synthetic DNA construct
REFERENCE   1 (bases 1 to 1917)
  AUTHORS   .
  TITLE     Direct Submission
  JOURNAL   Exported Oct 21, 2018 from SnapGene Viewer 4.2.6
            http://www.snapgene.com
FEATURES             Location/Qualifiers
     source          1..1917
                     /organism="synthetic DNA construct"
                     /mol_type="other DNA"
     misc_feature    3..8
                     /label=US BsaI site
     terminator      14..263
                     /label=PDC1t
                     /note="Terminator for PDC1 from Kluyveromyces marxianus
                     CBS6556"
     misc_feature    complement(269..274)
                     /label=DS BsaI site
     misc_feature    complement(278..1159)
                     /label=CamR
     misc_feature    complement(1160..1915)
                     /label=ColE1
ORIGIN
        1 tcggtctcaa tccagaggga gaggataaag agataaatta cgattttgga ttttaatgat
       61 tttataaaca acaacaacca accagccttt tactttattt ggcatataca caagcttact
      121 ccatttcatt gattatctat gtgtatatat ataagtgatg tataacaatt attattatac
      181 atagataata tttttatgat atgttttttc tgagttttga tattatttat tacaagttac
      241 aagttacaag ttacaagtta ccagctgtga gacctagacc aataaaaaac gcccggcggc
      301 aaccgagcgt tctgaacaaa tccagatgga gttctgaggt cattactgga tctatcaaca
      361 ggagtccaag cgagctcgat atcaaattac gccccgccct gccactcatc gcagtactgt
      421 tgtaattcat taagcattct gccgacatgg aagccatcac aaacggcatg atgaacctga
      481 atcgccagcg gcatcagcac cttgtcgcct tgcgtataat atttgcccat ggtgaaaacg
      541 ggggcgaaga agttgtccat attggccacg tttaaatcaa aactggtgaa actcacccag
      601 ggattggctg aaacgaaaaa catattctca ataaaccctt tagggaaata ggccaggttt
      661 tcaccgtaac acgccacatc ttgcgaatat atgtgtagaa actgccggaa atcgtcgtgg
      721 tattcactcc agagcgatga aaacgtttca gtttgctcat ggaaaacggt gtaacaaggg
      781 tgaacactat cccatatcac cagctcaccg tctttcattg ccatacgaaa ttccggatga
      841 gcattcatca ggcgggcaag aatgtgaata aaggccggat aaaacttgtg cttatttttc
      901 tttacggtct ttaaaaaggc cgtaatatcc agctgaacgg tctggttata ggtacattga
      961 gcaactgact gaaatgcctc aaaatgttct ttacgatgcc attgggatat atcaacggtg
     1021 gtatatccag tgattttttt ctccatttta gcttccttag ctcctgaaaa tctcgataac
     1081 tcaaaaaata cgcccggtag tgatcttatt tcattatggt gaaagttgga acctcttacg
     1141 tgcccgatca atcatgacca aaatccctta acgtgagttt tcgttccact gagcgtcaga
     1201 ccccgtagaa aagatcaaag gatcttcttg agatcctttt tttctgcgcg taatctgctg
     1261 cttgcaaaca aaaaaaccac cgctaccagc ggtggtttgt ttgccggatc aagagctacc
     1321 aactcttttt ccgaaggtaa ctggcttcag cagagcgcag ataccaaata ctgttcttct
     1381 agtgtagccg tagttaggcc accacttcaa gaactctgta gcaccgccta catacctcgc
     1441 tctgctaatc ctgttaccag tggctgctgc cagtggcgat aagtcgtgtc ttaccgggtt
     1501 ggactcaaga cgatagttac cggataaggc gcagcggtcg ggctgaacgg ggggttcgtg
     1561 cacacagccc agcttggagc gaacgaccta caccgaactg agatacctac agcgtgagct
     1621 atgagaaagc gccacgcttc ccgaagggag aaaggcggac aggtatccgg taagcggcag
     1681 ggtcggaaca ggagagcgca cgagggagct tccaggggga aacgcctggt atctttatag
     1741 tcctgtcggg tttcgccacc tctgacttga gcgtcgattt ttgtgatgct cgtcaggggg
     1801 gcggagccta tggaaaaacg ccagcaacgc ggccttttta cggttcctgg ccttttgctg
     1861 gccttttgct cacatgttct ttcctgcgtt atcccctgat tctgtggata accgtag
//
