Features (pLannotate 1.2.2; 4 found; start..end, strand, type, name):
    284..318     -  terminator     lambda t0 terminator: minimal transcription terminator from phage lambda (Scholtissek and Grosse, 1987)
    392..1048    -  CDS            cat: CAT_ECOLX - Experimental evidence at protein level: Swiss-Prot protein existence level 1. This enzyme is an effector of chloramphenicol resistance in bacteria. From Escherichia coli. This protein is used as a marker in many commonly used cloning vectors, such as pACYC184.
   1049..1146    -  promoter       cat promoter: promoter of the E. coli cat gene encoding chloramphenicol acetyltransferase
   1230..1818    +  rep_origin     ori: high-copy-number ColE1/pMB1/pBR322/pUC origin of replication
>Addgene plasmid #125056 | pKmK.T4 | addgene full sequence | sequence record 244845 | Addgene NGS Result
TCGGTCTCAATCCAGAGGGAGAGGATAAAGAGATAAATTACGATTTTGGATTTTAATGATTTTATAAACA
ACAACAACAACCAACCAGCCTTTTACTTTATTTGGCATATACACAAGCTTACTCCATTTCATTGATTATC
TATGTGTATATATATAAGTGATGTATAACAATTATTATTATACATAGATAATATTTTTATGATATGTTTT
TTCTGAGTTTTGATATTATTTATTACAAGTTACAAGTTACAAGTTACAAGTTACCAGCTGTGAGACCAGA
CCAATAAAAAACGCCCGGCGGCAACCGAGCGTTCTGAACAAATCCAGATGGAGTTCTGAGGTCATTACTG
GATCTATCAACAGGAGTCCAAGCGAGCTCGATATCAAATTACGCCCCGCCCTGCCACTCATCGCAGTACT
GTTGTAATTCATTAAGCATTCTGCCGACATGGAAGCCATCACAAACGGCATGATGAACCTGAATCGCCAG
CGGCATCAGCACCTTGTCGCCTTGCGTATAATATTTGCCCATGGTGAAAACGGGGGCGAAGAAGTTGTCC
ATATTGGCCACGTTTAAATCAAAACTGGTGAAACTCACCCAGGGATTGGCTGAAACGAAAAACATATTCT
CAATAAACCCTTTAGGGAAATAGGCCAGGTTTTCACCGTAACACGCCACATCTTGCGAATATATGTGTAG
AAACTGCCGGAAATCGTCGTGGTATTCACTCCAGAGCGATGAAAACGTTTCAGTTTGCTCATGGAAAACG
GTGTAACAAGGGTGAACACTATCCCATATCACCAGCTCACCGTCTTTCATTGCCATACGAAATTCCGGAT
GAGCATTCATCAGGCGGGCAAGAATGTGAATAAAGGCCGGATAAAACTTGTGCTTATTTTTCTTTACGGT
CTTTAAAAAGGCCGTAATATCCAGCTGAACGGTCTGGTTATAGGTACATTGAGCAACTGACTGAAATGCC
TCAAAATGTTCTTTACGATGCCATTGGGATATATCAACGGTGGTATATCCAGTGATTTTTTTCTCCATTT
TAGCTTCCTTAGCTCCTGAAAATCTCGATAACTCAAAAAATACGCCCGGTAGTGATCTTATTTCATTATG
GTGAAAGTTGGAACCTCTTACGTGCCCGATCAATCATGACCAAAATCCCTTAACGTGAGTTTTCGTTCCA
CTGAGCGTCAGACCCCGTAGAAAAGATCAAAGGATCTTCTTGAGATCCTTTTTTTCTGCGCGTAATCTGC
TGCTTGCAAACAAAAAAACCACCGCTACCAGCGGTGGTTTGTTTGCCGGATCAAGAGCTACCAACTCTTT
TTCCGAAGGTAACTGGCTTCAGCAGAGCGCAGATACCAAATACTGTTCTTCTAGTGTAGCCGTAGTTAGG
CCACCACTTCAAGAACTCTGTAGCACCGCCTACATACCTCGCTCTGCTAATCCTGTTACCAGTGGCTGCT
GCCAGTGGCGATAAGTCGTGTCTTACCGGGTTGGACTCAAGACGATAGTTACCGGATAAGGCGCAGCGGT
CGGGCTGAACGGGGGGTTCGTGCACACAGCCCAGCTTGGAGCGAACGACCTACACCGAACTGAGATACCT
ACAGCGTGAGCTATGAGAAAGCGCCACGCTTCCCGAAGGGAGAAAGGCGGACAGGTATCCGGTAAGCGGC
AGGGTCGGAACAGGAGAGCGCACGAGGGAGCTTCCAGGGGGAAACGCCTGGTATCTTTATAGTCCTGTCG
GGTTTCGCCACCTCTGACTTGAGCGTCGATTTTTGTGATGCTCGTCAGGGGGGCGGAGCCTATGGAAAAA
CGCCAGCAACGCGGCCTTTTTACGGTTCCTGGCCTTTTGCTGGCCTTTTGCTCACATGTTCTTTCCTGCG
TTATCCCCTGATTCTGTGGATAACCGTAG
